Addgene plasmid #15572: GAL FLAG25Q+ProGFPp303
Depositing lab: Susan Lindquist. Depositing organization: Whitehead Institute for Biomedical Research. Publication: Flanking sequences profoundly alter polyglutamine toxicity in yeast. Duennwald ML, Jagadish S, Muchowski PJ, Lindquist S. Proc Natl Acad Sci U S A. 2006 Jul 18. 103(29):11045-50. 10.1073/pnas.0604547103 PubMed 16832050.
Backbone
  Vector backbone: p303 Gal
  Vector type: Yeast Expression
  Selectable markers: HIS3
Growth in bacteria
  Bacterial resistance: Ampicillin, 100 μg/mL
  Growth temperature: 37°C
  Growth strain: DH5alpha
  Copy number: Low Copy
Gene/Insert
  Gene/Insert name: htt 25Q + Pro (alt name: htt 25Q)
  Species: H. sapiens (human)
  Mutation: Proline-rich region present
  GenBank ID: NM_002111
  Entrez Gene: HTT (a.k.a. HD, IT15, LOMARS)
  Tag / fusion protein: FLAG (N terminal on insert); GFP (C terminal on insert)
  Cloning method: Restriction Enzyme
  Sequencing primers: 5′ Gal1; 3′ EGFP-N
Terms and licenses: Academic/Nonprofit Terms; Industry Terms: Not Available to Industry
Depositor comments: Figure 2, IV in article. Lindquist lab number: 7695
How to cite: GAL FLAG25Q+ProGFPp303 was a gift from Susan Lindquist (Addgene plasmid # 15572 ; http://n2t.net/addgene:15572 ; RRID:Addgene_15572)
