[The description below was written by a language model from this plasmid's Addgene catalogue record and pLannotate feature annotations shown in this document.]
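Description:
GAL FLAG25Q+ProGFPp303 is a yeast expression plasmid built on the p303 Gal backbone. It carries a fragment of human huntingtin (HTT) with a 25-glutamine tract and the adjacent proline-rich region retained. The 6,150 nt sequence shows a single expression cassette. The galactose-inducible, Gal4-regulated S. cerevisiae GAL1 promoter drives an N-terminal FLAG epitope, followed by an unannotated interval that corresponds in position to the htt 25Q + Pro insert. This is joined to a C-terminal GFP, and the cassette ends with the CYC1 terminator.

Selection in yeast relies on the HIS3 auxotrophic marker with its own promoter, which complements histidine auxotrophy. The feature table shows no yeast replication origin (neither 2μ nor CEN/ARS), which is consistent with an integrating-type vector, although the record does not state this explicitly. In E. coli the plasmid is propagated by a ColE1/pUC-type origin and selected with ampicillin through β-lactamase. The catalogue lists it as low copy, whereas the annotation labels this origin class as high copy. The remaining pBluescript-derived elements (f1 ori, lacZα fragment, lac promoter/operator, T3 and T7 promoters, partial MCS) are backbone remnants.

The construct comes from a study of how sequences flanking the polyglutamine tract alter its toxicity in yeast. The associated publication title supports that purpose, and the depositor comments tie the plasmid to one of the variants compared in a figure of that article. A 25Q tract lies within the normal, non-expanded range for huntingtin. This plasmid therefore plausibly serves as the short-repeat counterpart for the FLAG-tagged, proline-region-containing configuration. Galactose induction controls the onset of expression, GFP fluorescence reports protein localisation or aggregation state, and FLAG allows immunodetection.
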