Features (pLannotate 1.2.2; 22 found; start..end, strand, type, name):
      1..442     +  promoter       GAL1 promoter: S. cerevisiae GAL1; inducible promoter, regulated by Gal4
    472..492     +  CDS            FLAG (fragment): FLAG® epitope tag, followed by an enterokinase cleavage site
    776..1491    +  CDS            GFP (fragment): Aequoria victoria green fluorescent protein
   1498..1745    +  terminator     CYC1 terminator: S. cerevisiae CYC1; transcription terminator for CYC1
   1751..1795    +  misc_feature   MCS (fragment): pBluescript multiple cloning site
   1807..1825    -  promoter       T3 promoter: promoter for bacteriophage T3 RNA polymerase
   1870..1886    -  protein_bind   lac operator: The lac repressor binds to the lac operator to inhibit transcription in E. coli. This inhibition can be relieved by adding lactose or isopropyl-β-D-thiogalactopyranoside (IPTG). lac repressor encoded by lacI
   1894..1924    -  promoter       lac promoter: promoter for the E. coli lac operon
   1939..1960    -  protein_bind   CAP binding site: CAP binding activates transcription in the presence of cAMP. E. coli catabolite activator protein
   1973..2065    -  CDS            lacI (fragment): lac repressor; lacI; The lac repressor binds to the lac operator to inhibit transcription in E. coli. This inhibition can be relieved by adding lactose or isopropyl-β-D-thiogalactopyranoside (IPTG).
   2248..2836    -  rep_origin     ori: high-copy-number ColE1/pMB1/pBR322/pUC origin of replication
   3007..3867    -  CDS            AmpR: β-lactamase; bla; confers resistance to ampicillin, carbenicillin, and related antibiotics
   3868..3972    -  promoter       AmpR promoter: bla
   4067..4102    +  CDS            rop (fragment): Rop protein, which maintains plasmids at low copy number; rop
   4204..4253    +  misc_feature   bom (fragment): basis of mobility region from pBR322
   4254..4334    -  CDS            MRM1 (fragment): MRM1_YEAST - Also known as PET56 From Saccharomyces cerevisiae (strain ATCC 204508 / S288c) (Baker's yeast).
   4384..4571    +  promoter       HIS3 promoter: S. cerevisiae HIS3
   4572..5234    +  CDS            HIS3: imidazoleglycerol-phosphate dehydratase, required for histidine biosynthesis; S. cerevisiae HIS3; yeast auxotrophic marker
   5442..5493    +  misc_feature   bom (fragment): basis of mobility region from pBR322
   5521..5949    -  rep_origin     f1 ori (sequence partly withheld): f1 bacteriophage origin of replication; arrow indicates direction of (+) strand synthesis
   5953..6110    -  CDS            lacZα (fragment): LacZα fragment of β-galactosidase; lacZ fragment
   6113..6131    +  promoter       T7 promoter: promoter for bacteriophage T7 RNA polymerase
>Addgene plasmid #15572 | GAL FLAG25Q+ProGFPp303 | addgene full sequence | sequence record 243790 | Addgene NGS Result
CGGATTAGAAGCCGCCGAGCGGGTGACAGCCCTCCGAAGGAAGACTCTCCTCCGTGCGTCCTCGTCTTCA
CCGGTCGCGTTCCTGAAACGCAGATGTGCCTCGCGCCGCACTGCTCCGAACAATAAAGATTCTACAATAC
TAGCTTTTATGGTTATGAAGAGGAAAAATTGGCAGTAACCTGGCCCCACAAACCTTCAAATGAACGAATC
AAATTAACAACCATAGGATGATAATGCGATTAGTTTTTTAGCCTTATTTCTGGGGTAATTAATCAGCGAA
GCGATGATTTTTGATCTATTAACAGATATATAAATGCAAAAACTGCATAACCACTTTAACTAATACTTTC
AACATTTTCGGTTTGTATTACTTCTTATTCAAATGTAATAAAAGTATCAACAAAAAATTGTTAATATACC
TCTATACTTTAACGTCAAGGAGAAAAAACCCCGGATTCTAGAGCCATGGACTACAAGGACGACGATGACA
AGCTGGCGACCCTGGAAAAGCTGATGAAGGCCTTCGAGTCCCTCAAAAGCTTCCAACAGCAGCAACAGCA
ACAACAGCAGCAACAGCAACAACAGCAGCAACAGCAACAACAGCAGCAACAGCAACAACCGCCACCACCT
CCCCCTCCACCCCCACCTCCTCAACTTCCTCAACCTCCTCCACAGGCACAGCCTCTGCTGCCTCAGCCAC
AACCTCCTCCACCTCCACCTCCACCTCCTCCAGGCCCAGCTGTGGCTGAGGAGCCTCTGCACCGACCTGG
ATCCCTGAGTAAAGGAGAAGAACTTTTCACTGGAGTTGTCCCAATTCTTGTTGAATTAGATGGTGATGTT
AATGGGCACAAATTTTCTGTCAGTGGAGAGGGTGAAGGTGATGCAACATACGGAAAACTTACCCTTAAAT
TTATTTGCACTACTGGAAAACTACCTGTTCCATGGCCAACACTTGTCACTACTTTGACTTGGGGTGTTCA
ATGCTTTTCAAGATACCCAGATCATATGAAACGGCATGACTTTTTCAAGAGTGCCATGCCCGAAGGTTAT
GTACAGGAAAGAACTATATTTTTCAAAGATGACGGGAACTACAAGACACGTGCTGAAGTCAAGTTTGAAG
GTGATACCCTTGTTAATAGAATCGAGTTAAAAGGTATTGATTTTAAAGAAGATGGAAACATTCTTGGACA
CAAATTGGAATACAACTATATTTCACACAATGTATACATCACTGCAGACAAACAAAAGAATGGAATCAAA
GCTCATTTCAAAATTAGACACAACATTGAAGATGGAAGCGTTCAACTAGCAGACCATTATCAACAAAATA
CTCCAATTGGCGATGGCCCTGTCCTTTTACCAGACAACCATTACCTGTCCACACAATCTGCCCTTTCGAA
AGATCCCAACGAAAAGAGAGACCACATGGTCCTTCTTGAGTTTGTAACAGCTGCTGGGATTACACATGGC
ATGGATGAACTATACAAATAGCTCGAGTCATGTAATTAGTTATGTCACGCTTACATTCACGCCCTCCCCC
CACATCCGCTCTAACCGAAAAGGAAGGAGTTAGACAACCTGAAGTCTAGGTCCCTATTTATTTTTTTATA
GTTATGTTAGTATTAAGAACGTTATTTATATTTCAAATTTTTCTTTTTTTTCTGTACAGACGCGTGTACG
CATGTAACATTATACTGAAAACCTTGCTTGAGAAGGTTTTGGGACGCTCGAAGGCTTTAATTTGCGGCCG
ATCAAGCTTATCGATACCGTCGACCTCGAGGGGGGGCCCGGTACCAGCTTTTGTTCCCTTTAGTGAGGGT
TAATTTCGAGCTTGGCGTAATCATGGTCATAGCTGTTTCCTGTGTGAAATTGTTATCCGCTCACAATTCC
ACACAACATACGAGCCGGAAGCATAAAGTGTAAAGCCTGGGGTGCCTAATGAGTGAGCTAACTCACATTA
ATTGCGTTGCGCTCACTGCCCGCTTTCCAGTCGGGAAACCTGTCGTGCCAGCTGCATTAATGAATCGGCC
AACGCGCGGGGAGAGGCGGTTTGCGTATTGGGCGCTCTTCCGCTTCCTCGCTCACTGACTCGCTGCGCTC
GGTCGTTCGGCTGCGGCGAGCGGTATCAGCTCACTCAAAGGCGGTAATACGGTTATCCACAGAATCAGGG
GATAACGCAGGAAAGAACATGTGAGCAAAAGGCCAGCAAAAGGCCAGGAACCGTAAAAAGGCCGCGTTGC
TGGCGTTTTTCCATAGGCTCCGCCCCCCTGACGAGCATCACAAAAATCGACGCTCAAGTCAGAGGTGGCG
AAACCCGACAGGACTATAAAGATACCAGGCGTTTCCCCCTGGAAGCTCCCTCGTGCGCTCTCCTGTTCCG
ACCCTGCCGCTTACCGGATACCTGTCCGCCTTTCTCCCTTCGGGAAGCGTGGCGCTTTCTCATAGCTCAC
GCTGTAGGTATCTCAGTTCGGTGTAGGTCGTTCGCTCCAAGCTGGGCTGTGTGCACGAACCCCCCGTTCA
GCCCGACCGCTGCGCCTTATCCGGTAACTATCGTCTTGAGTCCAACCCGGTAAGACACGACTTATCGCCA
CTGGCAGCAGCCACTGGTAACAGGATTAGCAGAGCGAGGTATGTAGGCGGTGCTACAGAGTTCTTGAAGT
GGTGGCCTAACTACGGCTACACTAGAAGAACAGTATTTGGTATCTGCGCTCTGCTGAAGCCAGTTACCTT
CGGAAAAAGAGTTGGTAGCTCTTGATCCGGCAAACAAACCACCGCTGGTAGCGGTGGTTTTTTTGTTTGC
AAGCAGCAGATTACGCGCAGAAAAAAAGGATCTCAAGAAGATCCTTTGATCTTTTCTACGGGGTCTGACG
CTCAGTGGAACGAAAACTCACGTTAAGGGATTTTGGTCATGAGATTATCAAAAAGGATCTTCACCTAGAT
CCTTTTAAATTAAAAATGAAGTTTTAAATCAATCTAAAGTATATATGAGTAAACTTGGTCTGACAGTTAC
CAATGCTTAATCAGTGAGGCACCTATCTCAGCGATCTGTCTATTTCGTTCATCCATAGTTGCCTGACTCC
CCGTCGTGTAGATAACTACGATACGGGAGGGCTTACCATCTGGCCCCAGTGCTGCAATGATACCGCGAGA
CCCACGCTCACCGGCTCCAGATTTATCAGCAATAAACCAGCCAGCCGGAAGGGCCGAGCGCAGAAGTGGT
CCTGCAACTTTATCCGCCTCCATCCAGTCTATTAATTGTTGCCGGGAAGCTAGAGTAAGTAGTTCGCCAG
TTAATAGTTTGCGCAACGTTGTTGCCATTGCTACAGGCATCGTGGTGTCACGCTCGTCGTTTGGTATGGC
TTCATTCAGCTCCGGTTCCCAACGATCAAGGCGAGTTACATGATCCCCCATGTTGTGCAAAAAAGCGGTT
AGCTCCTTCGGTCCTCCGATCGTTGTCAGAAGTAAGTTGGCCGCAGTGTTATCACTCATGGTTATGGCAG
CACTGCATAATTCTCTTACTGTCATGCCATCCGTAAGATGCTTTTCTGTGACTGGTGAGTACTCAACCAA
GTCATTCTGAGAATAGTGTATGCGGCGACCGAGTTGCTCTTGCCCGGCGTCAATACGGGATAATACCGCG
CCACATAGCAGAACTTTAAAAGTGCTCATCATTGGAAAACGTTCTTCGGGGCGAAAACTCTCAAGGATCT
TACCGCTGTTGAGATCCAGTTCGATGTAACCCACTCGTGCACCCAACTGATCTTCAGCATCTTTTACTTT
CACCAGCGTTTCTGGGTGAGCAAAAACAGGAAGGCAAAATGCCGCAAAAAAGGGAATAAGGGCGACACGG
AAATGTTGAATACTCATACTCTTCCTTTTTCAATATTATTGAAGCATTTATCAGGGTTATTGTCTCATGA
GCGGATACATATTTGAATGTATTTAGAAAAATAAACAAATAGGGGTTCCGCGCACATTTCCCCGAAAAGT
GCCACCTGACGTCTAAGAAACCATTATTATCATGACATTAACCTATAAAAATAGGCGTATCACGAGGCCC
TTTCGTCTCGCGCGTTTCGGTGATGACGGTGAAAACCTCTGACACATGCAGCTCCCGGAGACGGTCACAG
CTTGTCTGTAAGCGGATGCCGGGAGCAGACAAGCCCGTCAGGGCGCGTCAGCGGGTGTTGGCGGGTGTCG
GGGCTGGCTTAACTATGCGGCATCAGAGCAGATTGTACTGAGAGTGCACCATAAATTCCCGTTTTAAGAG
CTTGGTGAGCGCTAGGAGTCACTGCCAGGTATCGTTTGAACACGGCATTAGTCAGGGAAGTCATAACACA
GTCCTTTCCCGCAATTTTCTTTTTCTATTACTCTTGGCCTCCTCTAGTACACTCTATATTTTTTTATGCC
TCGGTAATGATTTTCATTTTTTTTTTTCCACCTAGCGGATGACTCTTTTTTTTTCTTAGCGATTGGCATT
ATCACATAATGAATTATACATTATATAAAGTAATGTGATTTCTTCGAAGAATATACTAAAAAATGAGCAG
GCAAGATAAACGAAGGCAAAGATGACAGAGCAGAAAGCCCTAGTAAAGCGTATTACAAATGAAACCAAGA
TTCAGATTGCGATCTCTTTAAAGGGTGGTCCCCTAGCGATAGAGCACTCGATCTTCCCAGAAAAAGAGGC
AGAAGCAGTAGCAGAACAGGCCACACAATCGCAAGTGATTAACGTCCACACAGGTATAGGGTTTCTGGAC
CATATGATACATGCTCTGGCCAAGCATTCCGGCTGGTCGCTAATCGTTGAGTGCATTGGTGACTTACACA
TAGACGACCATCACACCACTGAAGACTGCGGGATTGCTCTCGGTCAAGCTTTTAAAGAGGCCCTAGGGGC
CGTGCGTGGAGTAAAAAGGTTTGGATCAGGATTTGCGCCTTTGGATGAGGCACTTTCCAGAGCGGTGGTA
GATCTTTCGAACAGGCCGTACGCAGTTGTCGAACTTGGTTTGCAAAGGGAGAAAGTAGGAGATCTCTCTT
GCGAGATGATCCCGCATTTTCTTGAAAGCTTTGCAGAGGCTAGCAGAATTACCCTCCACGTTGATTGTCT
GCGAGGCAAGAATGATCATCACCGTAGTGAGAGTGCGTTCAAGGCTCTTGCGGTTGCCATAAGAGAAGCC
ACCTCGCCCAATGGTACCAACGATGTTCCCTCCACCAAAGGTGTTCTTATGTAGTGACACCGATTATTTA
AAGCTGCAGCATACGATATATATACATGTGTATATATGTATACCTATGAATGTCAGTAAGTATGTATACG
AACAGTATGATACTGAAGATGACAAGGTAATGCATCATTCTATACGTGTCATTCTGAACGAGGCGCGCTT
TCCTTTTTTCTTTTTGCTTTTTCTTTTTTTTTCTCTTGAACTCGACGGATCTATGCGGTGTGAAATACCG
CACAGATGCGTAAGGAGAAAATACCGCATCAGGAAATTGTAAGCGTTAATATTTTGTTAAAATTCGCGTT
AAATTTTTGTTAAATCAGCTCATTTTTTAACCAATAGGCCGAAATCGGCAAAATCCCTTATAAATCAAAA
GAATAGACCGAGATAGGGT
[37 nt withheld, positions 5620-5656]
AAAGAACGTGGACTCCAACGTCAAAGG
[49 nt withheld, positions 5684-5732]
T
[91 nt withheld, positions 5734-5824]
G
[124 nt withheld, positions 5826-5949]
CCATTCGCCATTCAGGCTGCGCAACTGTTGGGAAGGGCGATCGGTGCGGGCCTCTTCGCTATTACGCCAG
CTGGCGAAAGGGGGATGTGCTGCAAGGCGATTAAGTTGGGTAACGCCAGGGTTTTCCCAGTCACGACGTT
GTAAAACGACGGCCAGTGAATTGTAATACGACTCACTATAGGGCGAATTGGAGCTCTAGTA
