>Addgene plasmid #15572 | GAL FLAG25Q+ProGFPp303 | addgene partial sequence | sequence record 22137 | 15572 with Gal1
CTACAAGGGACGACGATGACAAGCTGGGCGACCCTGGAAAAGCTGATGAAGGCCTTCGAGTCCCTCAAAA
GCTTCCAACAGCAGCAACAGCAACAACAGCAGCAACAGCAACAACAGCAGCAACAGCAACAACAGCAGCA
ACAGCAACAACCGCCACCACCTCCCCCTCCACCCCCACCTCCTCAACTTCCTCAACCTCCTCCACAGGCA
CAGCCTCTGCTGCCTCAGCCACAACCTCCTCCACCTCCACCTCCACCTCCTCCAGGCCCAGCTGTGGCTG
AGGAGCCTCTGCACCGACCTGGATCCCTGAGTAAAGGAGAAGAACTTTTCACTGGAGTTGTCCCAATTCT
TGTTGAATTAGATGGTGATGTTAATGGGCACAAATTTTCTGTCAGTGGAGAGGGTGAAGGTGATGCAACA
TACGGAAAACTTACCCTTAAATTTATTTGCACTACTGGAAAACTACCTGTTCCATGGCCAACACTTGTCA
CTACTTTGACTTGGGGTGTTCAATGCTTTTCAAGATACCCAGATCATATGAAACGGCATGACTTTTTCAA
GAGTGCCATGCCCGAAGGTTATGTACAGGAAAGAACTATATTTTTCAAAGATGACGGGAACTACAAGACA
CGTGCTGAAGTCAAGTTTGAAGGTGATACCCTTGTTA
